Addgene plasmid #197328: SynCAM4/pCDNA3
Purpose: Plasmid expressing an antigen targeting NECL4/SynCAM4
Depositing lab: Matthew Rasband. Depositing organization: Baylor College of Medicine.
Backbone
  Vector backbone: pcDNA3
  Vector type: Mammalian Expression
Growth in bacteria
  Bacterial resistance: Ampicillin, 100 μg/mL
  Growth temperature: 37°C
  Growth strain: DH5alpha
  Copy number: Unknown
Gene/Insert
  Gene/Insert name: SynCAM4
  Species: M. musculus (mouse)
  Entrez Gene: Cadm4 (a.k.a. Igdf4c, Igsf, Igsf4c, Necl, Ts, Tsll2)
  Tag / fusion protein: myc (N terminal on insert)
  Cloning method: Unknown
Terms and licenses: Academic/Nonprofit Terms; Industry Terms: Not Available to Industry
Depositor comments: This is a validated antigen plasmid of Anti-SynCAM4 [N244/5R].
How to cite: SynCAM4/pCDNA3 was a gift from Matthew Rasband (Addgene plasmid # 197328 ; http://n2t.net/addgene:197328 ; RRID:Addgene_197328)
