[The description below was written by a language model from this plasmid's Addgene catalogue record and pLannotate feature annotations shown in this document.]
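Description:
SynCAM4/pCDNA3 is a mammalian expression plasmid built on the pcDNA3 backbone that carries mouse Cadm4, the gene encoding the cell-adhesion molecule SynCAM4 (also called NECL4). In bacteria it replicates from a high-copy ColE1/pUC-type origin and is selected with ampicillin through the β-lactamase gene. An f1 origin is also present, which permits single-stranded DNA production. For selection in mammalian cells, the backbone provides a neomycin phosphotransferase cassette driven by the SV40 enhancer/early promoter and terminated by the SV40 polyadenylation signal, allowing G418 selection of stable transfectants.

The payload is transcribed from the human CMV immediate-early enhancer and promoter and terminated by the bovine growth hormone polyadenylation signal. T7 and SP6 phage promoters flank the insert. The annotated Cadm4 coding region is scored as a fragment and is preceded by a mouse Igκ light-chain leader. This arrangement suggests that the native signal peptide was replaced by a heterologous secretion signal, so that an epitope tag can sit at the mature N-terminus. The catalogue lists an N-terminal myc tag. The feature table does not annotate it, although there is an unannotated gap between the leader and the Cadm4 sequence where it may lie. Short hits to an HIV-1 LTR, lacI, ble and a pBluescript polylinker are small fragments, most likely backbone or cloning remnants rather than functional elements.

According to the depositor, the plasmid serves as a validated antigen construct for an anti-SynCAM4 monoclonal antibody. Its typical use is therefore transfection into cultured mammalian cells to express tagged SynCAM4 as a positive control for testing antibody specificity.
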