Features (pLannotate 1.2.2; 23 found; start..end, strand, type, name):
    113..442     +  promoter       SV40 promoter: SV40 enhancer and early promoter
    509..1300    +  CDS            neo: KKA2_KLEPN - Also known as kan, nptII. Experimental evidence at protein level: Swiss-Prot protein existence level 1. Resistance to kanamycin, neomycin, paromomycin, ribostamycin, butirosin and gentamicin B. From Klebsiella pneumoniae.
   1324..1482    +  CDS            ble (fragment): BLE_KLEPN - Experimental evidence at protein level: Swiss-Prot protein existence level 1. Binding protein with a strong affinity to the bleomycin family of antibiotics. Binds to CL990; an antimitotic-antibiotic compound. From Klebsiella pneumoniae.
   1477..1598    +  polyA_signal   SV40 poly(A) signal: SV40 polyadenylation signal
   1671..1687    -  protein_bind   lac operator: The lac repressor binds to the lac operator to inhibit transcription in E. coli. This inhibition can be relieved by adding lactose or isopropyl-β-D-thiogalactopyranoside (IPTG). lac repressor encoded by lacI
   1695..1725    -  promoter       lac promoter: promoter for the E. coli lac operon
   1740..1761    -  protein_bind   CAP binding site: CAP binding activates transcription in the presence of cAMP. E. coli catabolite activator protein
   1774..1866    -  CDS            lacI (fragment): lac repressor; lacI; The lac repressor binds to the lac operator to inhibit transcription in E. coli. This inhibition can be relieved by adding lactose or isopropyl-β-D-thiogalactopyranoside (IPTG).
   2049..2637    -  rep_origin     ori: high-copy-number ColE1/pMB1/pBR322/pUC origin of replication
   2808..3668    -  CDS            AmpR: β-lactamase; bla; confers resistance to ampicillin, carbenicillin, and related antibiotics
   3669..3773    -  promoter       AmpR promoter: bla
   3832..3884    -  misc_feature   bom (fragment): basis of mobility region from pBR322
   4039..4418    +  enhancer       CMV enhancer: human cytomegalovirus immediate early enhancer
   4419..4622    +  promoter       CMV promoter: human cytomegalovirus (CMV) immediate early promoter
   4618..4651    +  LTR            5' LTR (truncated) (fragment): truncated 5' long terminal repeat (LTR) from HIV-1
   4667..4685    +  promoter       T7 promoter: promoter for bacteriophage T7 RNA polymerase
   4699..4752    -  misc_feature   MCS (fragment): pBluescript multiple cloning site
   4762..4824    +  sig_peptide    Igκ leader: leader sequence from mouse immunoglobulin κ light chain
   4906..5988    +  CDS            Cadm4 (fragment): CADM4_MOUSE - Also known as Igsf4c, Necl4, Tsll2. Experimental evidence at protein level: Swiss-Prot protein existence level 1. Involved in the cell-cell adhesion. Has calcium- and magnesium-independent cell-cell adhesion activity. May have tumor- suppressor activity. From Mus musculus (Mouse).
   6072..6090    -  promoter       SP6 promoter: promoter for bacteriophage SP6 RNA polymerase
   6116..6340    +  polyA_signal   bGH poly(A) signal: bovine growth hormone polyadenylation signal
   6344..6365    +  promoter       SV40 promoter (fragment): SV40 enhancer and early promoter
   6386..99      +  rep_origin     f1 ori (across the origin) (sequence partly withheld): f1 bacteriophage origin of replication; arrow indicates direction of (+) strand synthesis
>Addgene plasmid #197328 | SynCAM4/pCDNA3 | addgene full sequence | sequence record 388225 | Addgene NGS Result
ACCCTATCTCGGTCTATTCTTTTGATTTATAAGGGATTTTGCCGATTTCGGCCTATTGGTTAAAAAATGA
GCTGATTTAACAAAAATTTAACGCGAATTAATTCTGTGGAATGTGTGTCAGTTAGGGTGTGGAAAGTCCC
CAGGCTCCCCAGCAGGCAGAAGTATGCAAAGCATGCATCTCAATTAGTCAGCAACCAGGTGTGGAAAGTC
CCCAGGCTCCCCAGCAGGCAGAAGTATGCAAAGCATGCATCTCAATTAGTCAGCAACCATAGTCCCGCCC
CTAACTCCGCCCATCCCGCCCCTAACTCCGCCCAGTTCCGCCCATTCTCCGCCCCATGGCTGACTAATTT
TTTTTATTTATGCAGAGGCCGAGGCCGCCTCTGCCTCTGAGCTATTCCAGAAGTAGTGAGGAGGCTTTTT
TGGAGGCCTAGGCTTTTGCAAAAAGCTCCCGGGAGCTTGTATATCCATTTTCGGATCTGATCAAGAGACA
GGATGAGGATCGTTTCGCATGATTGAACAAGATGGATTGCACGCAGGTTCTCCGGCCGCTTGGGTGGAGA
GGCTATTCGGCTATGACTGGGCACAACAGACAATCGGCTGCTCTGATGCCGCCGTGTTCCGGCTGTCAGC
GCAGGGGCGCCCGGTTCTTTTTGTCAAGACCGACCTGTCCGGTGCCCTGAATGAACTGCAGGACGAGGCA
GCGCGGCTATCGTGGCTGGCCACGACGGGCGTTCCTTGCGCAGCTGTGCTCGACGTTGTCACTGAAGCGG
GAAGGGACTGGCTGCTATTGGGCGAAGTGCCGGGGCAGGATCTCCTGTCATCTCACCTTGCTCCTGCCGA
GAAAGTATCCATCATGGCTGATGCAATGCGGCGGCTGCATACGCTTGATCCGGCTACCTGCCCATTCGAC
CACCAAGCGAAACATCGCATCGAGCGAGCACGTACTCGGATGGAAGCCGGTCTTGTCGATCAGGATGATC
TGGACGAAGAGCATCAGGGGCTCGCGCCAGCCGAACTGTTCGCCAGGCTCAAGGCGCGCATGCCCGACGG
CGAGGATCTCGTCGTGACCCATGGCGATGCCTGCTTGCCGAATATCATGGTGGAAAATGGCCGCTTTTCT
GGATTCATCGACTGTGGCCGGCTGGGTGTGGCGGACCGCTATCAGGACATAGCGTTGGCTACCCGTGATA
TTGCTGAAGAGCTTGGCGGCGAATGGGCTGACCGCTTCCTCGTGCTTTACGGTATCGCCGCTCCCGATTC
GCAGCGCATCGCCTTCTATCGCCTTCTTGACGAGTTCTTCTGAGCGGGACTCTGGGGTTCGAAATGACCG
ACCAAGCGACGCCCAACCTGCCATCACGAGATTTCGATTCCACCGCCGCCTTCTATGAAAGGTTGGGCTT
CGGAATCGTTTTCCGGGACGCCGGCTGGATGATCCTCCAGCGCGGGGATCTCATGCTGGAGTTCTTCGCC
CACCCCAACTTGTTTATTGCAGCTTATAATGGTTACAAATAAAGCAATAGCATCACAAATTTCACAAATA
AAGCATTTTTTTCACTGCATTCTAGTTGTGGTTTGTCCAAACTCATCAATGTATCTTATCATGTCTGTAT
ACCGTCGACCTCTAGCTAGAGCTTGGCGTAATCATGGTCATAGCTGTTTCCTGTGTGAAATTGTTATCCG
CTCACAATTCCACACAACATACGAGCCGGAAGCATAAAGTGTAAAGCCTGGGGTGCCTAATGAGTGAGCT
AACTCACATTAATTGCGTTGCGCTCACTGCCCGCTTTCCAGTCGGGAAACCTGTCGTGCCAGCTGCATTA
ATGAATCGGCCAACGCGCGGGGAGAGGCGGTTTGCGTATTGGGCGCTCTTCCGCTTCCTCGCTCACTGAC
TCGCTGCGCTCGGTCGTTCGGCTGCGGCGAGCGGTATCAGCTCACTCAAAGGCGGTAATACGGTTATCCA
CAGAATCAGGGGATAACGCAGGAAAGAACATGTGAGCAAAAGGCCAGCAAAAGGCCAGGAACCGTAAAAA
GGCCGCGTTGCTGGCGTTTTTCCATAGGCTCCGCCCCCCTGACGAGCATCACAAAAATCGACGCTCAAGT
CAGAGGTGGCGAAACCCGACAGGACTATAAAGATACCAGGCGTTTCCCCCTGGAAGCTCCCTCGTGCGCT
CTCCTGTTCCGACCCTGCCGCTTACCGGATACCTGTCCGCCTTTCTCCCTTCGGGAAGCGTGGCGCTTTC
TCATAGCTCACGCTGTAGGTATCTCAGTTCGGTGTAGGTCGTTCGCTCCAAGCTGGGCTGTGTGCACGAA
CCCCCCGTTCAGCCCGACCGCTGCGCCTTATCCGGTAACTATCGTCTTGAGTCCAACCCGGTAAGACACG
ACTTATCGCCACTGGCAGCAGCCACTGGTAACAGGATTAGCAGAGCGAGGTATGTAGGCGGTGCTACAGA
GTTCTTGAAGTGGTGGCCTAACTACGGCTACACTAGAAGAACAGTATTTGGTATCTGCGCTCTGCTGAAG
CCAGTTACCTTCGGAAAAAGAGTTGGTAGCTCTTGATCCGGCAAACAAACCACCGCTGGTAGCGGTGGTT
TTTTTGTTTGCAAGCAGCAGATTACGCGCAGAAAAAAAGGATCTCAAGAAGATCCTTTGATCTTTTCTAC
GGGGTCTGACGCTCAGTGGAACGAAAACTCACGTTAAGGGATTTTGGTCATGAGATTATCAAAAAGGATC
TTCACCTAGATCCTTTTAAATTAAAAATGAAGTTTTAAATCAATCTAAAGTATATATGAGTAAACTTGGT
CTGACAGTTACCAATGCTTAATCAGTGAGGCACCTATCTCAGCGATCTGTCTATTTCGTTCATCCATAGT
TGCCTGACTCCCCGTCGTGTAGATAACTACGATACGGGAGGGCTTACCATCTGGCCCCAGTGCTGCAATG
ATACCGCGAGACCCACGCTCACCGGCTCCAGATTTATCAGCAATAAACCAGCCAGCCGGAAGGGCCGAGC
GCAGAAGTGGTCCTGCAACTTTATCCGCCTCCATCCAGTCTATTAATTGTTGCCGGGAAGCTAGAGTAAG
TAGTTCGCCAGTTAATAGTTTGCGCAACGTTGTTGCCATTGCTACAGGCATCGTGGTGTCACGCTCGTCG
TTTGGTATGGCTTCATTCAGCTCCGGTTCCCAACGATCAAGGCGAGTTACATGATCCCCCATGTTGTGCA
AAAAAGCGGTTAGCTCCTTCGGTCCTCCGATCGTTGTCAGAAGTAAGTTGGCCGCAGTGTTATCACTCAT
GGTTATGGCAGCACTGCATAATTCTCTTACTGTCATGCCATCCGTAAGATGCTTTTCTGTGACTGGTGAG
TACTCAACCAAGTCATTCTGAGAATAGTGTATGCGGCGACCGAGTTGCTCTTGCCCGGCGTCAATACGGG
ATAATACCGCGCCACATAGCAGAACTTTAAAAGTGCTCATCATTGGAAAACGTTCTTCGGGGCGAAAACT
CTCAAGGATCTTACCGCTGTTGAGATCCAGTTCGATGTAACCCACTCGTGCACCCAACTGATCTTCAGCA
TCTTTTACTTTCACCAGCGTTTCTGGGTGAGCAAAAACAGGAAGGCAAAATGCCGCAAAAAAGGGAATAA
GGGCGACACGGAAATGTTGAATACTCATACTCTTCCTTTTTCAATATTATTGAAGCATTTATCAGGGTTA
TTGTCTCATGAGCGGATACATATTTGAATGTATTTAGAAAAATAAACAAATAGGGGTTCCGCGCACATTT
CCCCGAAAAGTGCCACCTGACGTCGACGGATCGGGAGATCTCCCGATCCCCTATGGTGCACTCTCAGTAC
AATCTGCTCTGATGCCGCATAGTTAAGCCAGTATCTGCTCCCTGCTTGTGTGTTGGAGGTCGCTGAGTAG
TGCGCGAGCAAAATTTAAGCTACAACAAGGCAAGGCTTGACCGACAATTGCATGAAGAATCTGCTTAGGG
TTAGGCGTTTTGCGCTGCTTCGCGATGTACGGGCCAGATATACGCGTTGACATTGATTATTGACTAGTTA
TTAATAGTAATCAATTACGGGGTCATTAGTTCATAGCCCATATATGGAGTTCCGCGTTACATAACTTACG
GTAAATGGCCCGCCTGGCTGACCGCCCAACGACCCCCGCCCATTGACGTCAATAATGACGTATGTTCCCA
TAGTAACGCCAATAGGGACTTTCCATTGACGTCAATGGGTGGAGTATTTACGGTAAACTGCCCACTTGGC
AGTACATCAAGTGTATCATATGCCAAGTACGCCCCCTATTGACGTCAATGACGGTAAATGGCCCGCCTGG
CATTATGCCCAGTACATGACCTTATGGGACTTTCCTACTTGGCAGTACATCTACGTATTAGTCATCGCTA
TTACCATGGTGATGCGGTTTTGGCAGTACATCAATGGGCGTGGATAGCGGTTTGACTCACGGGGATTTCC
AAGTCTCCACCCCATTGACGTCAATGGGAGTTTGTTTTGGCACCAAAATCAACGGGACTTTCCAAAATGT
CGTAACAACTCCGCCCCATTGACGCAAATGGGCGGTAGGCGTGTACGGTGGGAGGTCTATATAAGCAGAG
CTCTCTGGCTAACTAGAGAACCCACTGCTTACTGGCTTATCGAAATTAATACGACTCACTATAGGGAGAC
CCAAGCTTGGTACCGGGCCCCCCCTCGAGGTCGACGGTATCGATAAGCTTGATATCGAATTCGTCGCCAC
CATGGAGACAGACACACTCCTGCTATGGGTACTGCTGCTCTGGGTTCCAGGTTCCACTGGTGACGCGGCC
CAGCCGGCCAGGCGCGCCGTACGAAGCTTGGATCCCGAACAAAAACTCATCTCAGAAGAGGATCTGAGCA
TGATGCAGACCGAGAATGTGACTGTGGCTGAGGGTGGGGTGGCTGAGATCACCTGCCGTCTGCATCAGTA
CGATGGGTCCATAGTCGTCATTCAGAACCCAGCCCGGCAGACCCTCTTTTTCAATGGCACCAGAGCTCTG
AAGGACGAGCGATTCCAGCTGGAGGAGTTCTCCCCGCGCCGGGTGCGCATCAGGCTCTCAGACGCCCGCC
TGGAGGACGAGGGGGGTTACTTCTGCCAGCTCTACACGGAGGACACCCACCATCAGATCGCCACGCTCAC
TGTCTTAGTGGCTCCGGAGAATCCTGTGGTGGAGGTCCGAGAGCAAGCAGTGGAGGGCGGCGAGGTGGAA
CTCAGCTGCCTGGTTCCGCGGTCGCGCCCCGCAGCGGTCCTGCGCTGGTATCGGGATCGCAAGGAGTTGA
AAGGAGTGAGCAGCGGCCAGGAGAACGGCAAGGTGTGGAGCGTGGCAAGCACCGTGCGGTTCCGTGTGGA
TCGCAAGGACGACGGTGGTATTGTCATCTGCGAAGCACAGAACCAGGCGCTGCCCTCGGGACACAGCAAG
CAGACGCAGTACGTGCTGGATGTGCAGTATTCCCCCACAGCGCGGATCCACGCCTCTCAAGCTGTAGTGA
GGGAGGGAGACACTCTGGTGCTGACCTGTGCTGTCACAGGGAACCCCAGGCCAAACCAGATCCGCTGGAA
CCGTGGGAATGAGTCTCTGCCAGAGAGGGCGGAGGCGGTGGGCGAGACGCTCACGCTACCTGGCCTGGTA
TCTGCAGATAACGGCACCTACACCTGCGAGGCGGCGAACAAGCACGGCCACGCGAGGGCGCTCTACGTGC
TTGTGGTCTATGACCCCGGTGCAGTGGTAGAGGCTCAGACATCGGTTCCTTACGCCATTGTGGGCGGCAT
CCTGGCGCTACTGGTGTTTCTGATCATATGTGTGCTAGTGGGCATGGTCTGGTGCTCCGTCCGACAGAAG
GGATCCTATCTGACCCATGAGGCCAGTGGCTTGGATGAGCAGGGAGAAGCCAGAGAAGCCTTCCTCAATG
GCGGCGATGGACACAAACGGAAAGAAGAATTCTTCATTTGACCCTACTTCCCCACCGCCAGCTGCAAGGA
GCCAGCCTCGAGTCGCGGCCGCGACTCGAGCATGCATCTAGAGGGCCCTATTCTATAGTGTCACCTAAAT
GCTAGAGCTCGCTGATCAGCCTCGACTGTGCCTTCTAGTTGCCAGCCATCTGTTGTTTGCCCCTCCCCCG
TGCCTTCCTTGACCCTGGAAGGTGCCACTCCCACTGTCCTTTCCTAATAAAATGAGGAAATTGCATCGCA
TTGTCTGAGTAGGTGTCATTCTATTCTGGGGGGTGGGGTGGGGCAGGACAGCAAGGGGGAGGATTGGGAA
GACAATAGCAGGCATGCTGGGGATGCGGTGGGCTCTATGGCTTCTGAGGCGGAAAGAACCAGCTGGGGCT
CTAGGGGGTATCCCC
[124 nt withheld, positions 6386-6509]
C
[91 nt withheld, positions 6511-6601]
A
[49 nt withheld, positions 6603-6651]
CCTTTGACGTTGGAGTCCACGTTCTTT
[37 nt withheld, positions 6679-6715]
